Addgene plasmid #183995: eDrHER2
Purpose: Optically controlled eDrHER2 expression in mammalian cells
Depositing lab: Dmitry Gerashchenko & Vladislav Verkhusha. Depositing organization: University of Helsinki, Institute of Biomedicine. Publication: A general approach for engineering RTKs optically controlled with far-red light. Leopold AV, Thankachan S, Yang C, Gerashchenko D, Verkhusha VV. Nat Methods. 2022 Jul;19(7):871-880. doi: 10.1038/s41592-022-01517-z. Epub 2022 Jun 9. PubMed 35681062.
Backbone
  Vector backbone: pEGFP-N1
  Vector type: Mammalian Expression
Growth in bacteria
  Bacterial resistance: Kanamycin, 50 μg/mL
  Growth temperature: 37°C
  Growth strain: DH5alpha
  Copy number: High Copy
Gene/Insert
  Gene/Insert name: eDrHER2
  Species: H. sapiens (human)
  Entrez Gene: ERBB2 (a.k.a. CD340, HER-2, HER-2/neu, HER2, MLN 19, MLN-19, NEU, NGL, TKR1, VSCN2, c-ERB-2, c-ERB2, p185(erbB2))
  Tag / fusion protein: Ig kappa secretory signal, mCherry, Deinococcus radiodurans bacterial phytochrome (N terminal on insert)
  Cloning method: Restriction Enzyme; 5′ cloning site unknown (unknown if destroyed)
Terms and licenses: Academic/Nonprofit Terms; Industry Terms: Not Available to Industry
How to cite: eDrHER2 was a gift from Dmitry Gerashchenko & Vladislav Verkhusha (Addgene plasmid # 183995 ; http://n2t.net/addgene:183995 ; RRID:Addgene_183995)
