[The description below was written by a language model from this plasmid's Addgene catalogue record and pLannotate feature annotations shown in this document.]
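Description:
eDrHER2 is a mammalian expression plasmid built on the pEGFP-N1 backbone, about 8.3 kb in the sequenced record, that encodes a far-red-light-controlled version of the human receptor tyrosine kinase HER2 (ERBB2). It is maintained in E. coli at high copy from a ColE1/pUC-type origin under kanamycin selection. The same NeoR/KanR (Tn5 aminoglycoside phosphotransferase) gene lies downstream of both a bacterial bla promoter and the SV40 enhancer/early promoter and ends with an HSV TK polyadenylation signal, so it can also confer G418 resistance in mammalian cells. An f1 origin is also present. Short annotated fragments of ble, SV40 large T antigen and a bGH poly(A) signal appear to be backbone remnants rather than functional elements. No EGFP feature is annotated.

The payload is a single fusion open reading frame driven by the CMV immediate-early enhancer and promoter and terminated by the SV40 poly(A) signal. It begins with the mouse Igκ light-chain leader, which directs the protein into the secretory pathway. mCherry follows as a constitutive red fluorescent marker for expression and localisation. Next comes sequence from the Deinococcus radiodurans bacterial phytochrome; the annotation tool recognises its chromophore-binding domain, which uses biliverdin as a cofactor. An unannotated stretch of roughly 500 nt separates this domain from the ERBB2 portion, and the record does not identify it. Only a fragment of ERBB2 is annotated, so the phytochrome module seems to stand in for part of the native receptor, though the record does not state the exact boundaries. The plasmid is intended for optical control of HER2 signalling in mammalian cells, as part of a general strategy for engineering receptor tyrosine kinases that respond to far-red light.
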