Features (pLannotate 1.2.2; 16 found; start..end, strand, type, name):
     61..364     +  enhancer       CMV enhancer: human cytomegalovirus immediate early enhancer
    365..568     +  promoter       CMV promoter: human cytomegalovirus (CMV) immediate early promoter
    597..659     +  sig_peptide    Igκ leader: leader sequence from mouse immunoglobulin κ light chain
    660..1361    +  CDS            mCherry: mCherry is a basic (constitutively fluorescent) red fluorescent protein published in 2004, derived from Discosoma sp.. It is reported to be a very rapidly-maturing monomer with low acid sensitivity.
   1401..2363    +  CDS            DrCBD: DrCBD is a basic (constitutively fluorescent) long stokes shift fluorescent protein published in 2009, derived from Deinococcus radiodurans. It requires the cofactor biliverdin for fluorescence.
   2877..4730    +  CDS            ERBB2 (fragment): ERBB2_HUMAN - Also known as HER2, MLN19, NEU, NGL. Experimental evidence at protein level: Swiss-Prot protein existence level 1. In the nucleus is involved in transcriptional regulation. Associates with the 5'-TCAAATTC-3' sequence in the PTGS2/COX-2 promoter and activates its transcription. Implicated in transcriptional activation of CDKN1A; the function involves STAT3 and SRC. Involved in the transcription of rRNA genes by RNA Pol I and enhances protein synthesis and cell growth. From Homo sapiens (Human).
   4950..5031    +  CDS            large T antigen (fragment): large T antigen from SV40 (simian virus 40)
   5054..5175    +  polyA_signal   SV40 poly(A) signal: SV40 polyadenylation signal
   5209..5637    -  rep_origin     f1 ori (sequence partly withheld): f1 bacteriophage origin of replication; arrow indicates direction of (+) strand synthesis
   5664..5768    +  promoter       AmpR promoter: bla
   5770..6127    +  promoter       SV40 promoter: SV40 enhancer and early promoter
   6162..6956    +  CDS            NeoR/KanR: aminoglycoside phosphotransferase from Tn5; aph(3')-II (or nptII); confers resistance to neomycin, kanamycin, and G418 (Geneticin®)
   6977..7129    +  CDS            ble (fragment): BLE_KLEPN - Experimental evidence at protein level: Swiss-Prot protein existence level 1. Binding protein with a strong affinity to the bleomycin family of antibiotics. Binds to CL990; an antimitotic-antibiotic compound. From Klebsiella pneumoniae.
   7188..7235    +  polyA_signal   HSV TK poly(A) signal: herpes simplex virus thymidine kinase polyadenylation signal (Cole and Stacy, 1985)
   7326..7342    -  polyA_signal   bGH poly(A) signal (fragment): bovine growth hormone polyadenylation signal
   7564..8152    +  rep_origin     ori: high-copy-number ColE1/pMB1/pBR322/pUC origin of replication
>Addgene plasmid #183995 | eDrHER2 | addgene full sequence | sequence record 367693 | Addgene NGS Result
TAGTTATTAATAGTAATCAATTACGGGGTCATTAGTTCATAGCCCATATATGGAGTTCCGCGTTACATAA
CTTACGGTAAATGGCCCGCCTGGCTGACCGCCCAACGACCCCCGCCCATTGACGTCAATAATGACGTATG
TTCCCATAGTAACGCCAATAGGGACTTTCCATTGACGTCAATGGGTGGAGTATTTACGGTAAACTGCCCA
CTTGGCAGTACATCAAGTGTATCATATGCCAAGTACGCCCCCTATTGACGTCAATGACGGTAAATGGCCC
GCCTGGCATTATGCCCAGTACATGACCTTATGGGACTTTCCTACTTGGCAGTACATCTACGTATTAGTCA
TCGCTATTACCATGGTGATGCGGTTTTGGCAGTACATCAATGGGCGTGGATAGCGGTTTGACTCACGGGG
ATTTCCAAGTCTCCACCCCATTGACGTCAATGGGAGTTTGTTTTGGCACCAAAATCAACGGGACTTTCCA
AAATGTCGTAACAACTCCGCCCCATTGACGCAAATGGGCGGTAGGCGTGTACGGTGGGAGGTCTATATAA
GCAGAGCTGGTTTAGTGAACCGTCAGATCCGCTAGCATGGAGACAGACACACTCCTGCTATGGGTACTGC
TGCTCTGGGTTCCAGGTTCCACTGGTGACAGCAAGGGCGAGGAGGATAACATGGCCATCATCAAGGAGTT
CATGCGCTTCAAGGTGCACATGGAGGGCTCCGTGAACGGCCACGAGTTCGAGATCGAGGGCGAGGGCGAG
GGCCGCCCCTACGAGGGCACCCAGACCGCCAAGCTGAAGGTGACCAAGGGTGGCCCCCTGCCCTTCGCCT
GGGACATCCTGTCCCCTCAGTTCATGTACGGCTCCAAGGCCTACGTGAAGCACCCCGCCGACATCCCCGA
CTACTTGAAGCTGTCCTTCCCCGAGGGCTTCAAGTGGGAGCGCGTGATGAACTTCGAGGACGGCGGCGTG
GTGACCGTGACCCAGGACTCCTCCCTGCAGGACGGCGAGTTCATCTACAAGGTGAAGCTGCGCGGCACCA
ACTTCCCCTCCGACGGCCCCGTAATGCAGAAGAAGACCATGGGCTGGGAGGCCTCCTCCGAGCGGATGTA
CCCCGAGGACGGCGCCCTGAAGGGCGAGATCAAGCAGAGGCTGAAGCTGAAGGACGGCGGCCACTACGAC
GCTGAGGTCAAGACCACCTACAAGGCCAAGAAGCCCGTGCAGCTGCCCGGCGCCTACAACGTCAACATCA
AGTTGGACATCACCTCCCACAACGAGGACTACACCATCGTGGAACAGTACGAACGCGCCGAGGGCCGCCA
CTCCACCGGCGGCATGGACGAGCTGTACAAGGAATTCAGTGCTGGTAGTGCTGGTAGTGCTGGCACCGGT
ATGAGCCGGGACCCGTTGCCCTTTTTTCCACCGCTTTACCTTGGTGGCCCGGAAATTACCACCGAGAACT
GCGAGCGCGAGCCGATTCATATTCCCGGCAGCATCCAGCCGCACGGCGCCCTGCTCACTGCCGACGGGCA
CAGCGGCGAGGTGCTCCAGATGAGCCTCAACGCGGCCACTTTTCTGGGACAGGAACCCACAGTGCTGCGC
GGACAGACCCTCGCCGCACTGCTGCCCGAGCAGTGGCCCGCGCTGCAAGCGGCCCTGCCCCCCGGCTGCC
CCGACGCCCTGCAATACCGCGCAACGCTGGACTGGCCTGCCGCCGGGCACCTTTCGCTGACGGTGCACCG
GGTCGGCGAGTTGCTGATTCTGGAGTTCGAGCCGACGGAGGCCTGGGACAGCACCGGGCCGCACGCGCTG
CGCAACGCGATGTTCGCGCTCGAAAGTGCCCCCAACCTGCGGGCGCTGGCCGAGGTGGCGACCCAGACGG
TCCGCGAGCTGACGGGCTTTGACCGGGTGATGCTCTACAAATTTGCCCCCGACGCCACCGGCGAAGTGAT
TGCCGAGGCCCGCCGTGAGGGGCTGCACGCCTTTCTGGGCCACCGTTTTCCCGCGTCGGACATTCCGGCG
CAGGCCCGCGCGCTCTACACCCGGCACCTGCTGCGCCTGACCGCCGACACCCGCGCCGCCGCCGTGCCGC
TCGATCCCGTCCTCAACCCGCAGACGAATGCGCCCACCCCGCTGGGCGGCGCCGTGCTGCGCGCCACCTC
GCCCATGCACATGCAGTACCTGCGGAACATGGGCGTCGGGTCGAGCCTGTCGGTGTCGGTGGTGGTCGGC
GGCCAGCTCTGGGGCCTGATCGCCTGCCACCACCAGACGCCCTACGTGTTGCCGCCCGACCTGCGAACCA
CGCTCGAATACCTGGGCCGCTTGCTGAGCCTGCAAGTTCAGGTCAAGGAAGCGGCGGACGTGGCGGCCTT
TCGCCAGAGCCTGCGGGAGCACCACGCGCGGGTGGCCCTCGCGGCGGCGCACTCGCTCTCGCCGCACGAC
ACCCTCAGTGACCCGGCGCTTGACCTGCTGGGCCTGATGCGGGCCGGGGGCCTGATTCTGCGTTTCGAGG
GCCGCTGGCAGACGTTGGGTGAAGTGCCGCCTGCCCCGGCGGTGGACGCGCTGCTGGCGTGGCTCGAAAC
CCAGCCGGGCGCCCTGGTCCAGACCGACGCGCTAGGCCAACTGTGGCCCGCCGGCGCCGATCTCGCCCCC
AGCGCAGCGGGCCTGCTCGCCATCAGCGTGGGCGAGGGCTGGTCGGAGTGCCTCGTCTGGCTGCGGCCCG
AACTGCGGCTGGAGGTCGCCTGGGGCGGGGCCACTCCTGACCAGGCGAAAGACGACCTCGGGCCGCGCCA
CTCATTCGACACCTACCTCGAAGAAAAACGCGGCTACGCCGAGCCCTGGCATCCCGGCGAAATCGAGGAG
GCGCAGGATCTACGTGACACATTGACCGGGGCGCTGGGCGAGCAGCTCGAGTCCATCGTCTCTGCGGTGG
TTGGCATTCTGCTGGTCGTGGTCTTGGGGGTGGTCTTTGGGATCCTCATCAAGCGACGGCAGCAGAAGAT
CCGGAAGTACACGATGCGGAGACTGCTGCAGGAAACGGAGCTGGTGGAGCCGCTGACACCTAGCGGAGCG
ATGCCCAACCAGGCGCAGATGCGGATCCTGAAAGAGACGGAGCTGAGGAAGGTGAAGGTGCTTGGATCTG
GCGCTTTTGGCACAGTCTACAAGGGCATCTGGATCCCTGATGGGGAGAATGTGAAAATTCCAGTGGCCAT
CAAAGTGTTGAGGGAAAACACATCCCCCAAAGCCAACAAAGAAATCTTAGACGAAGCATACGTGATGGCT
GGTGTGGGCTCCCCATATGTCTCCCGCCTTCTGGGCATCTGCCTGACATCCACGGTGCAGCTGGTGACAC
AGCTTATGCCCTATGGCTGCCTCTTAGACCATGTCCGGGAAAACCGCGGACGCCTGGGCTCCCAGGACCT
GCTGAACTGGTGTATGCAGATTGCCAAGGGGATGAGCTACCTGGAGGATGTGCGGCTCGTACACAGGGAC
TTGGCCGCTCGGAACGTGCTGGTCAAGAGTCCCAACCATGTCAAAATTACAGACTTCGGGCTGGCTCGGC
TGCTGGACATTGACGAGACAGAGTACCATGCAGATGGGGGCAAGGTGCCCATCAAGTGGATGGCGCTGGA
GTCCATTCTCCGCCGGCGGTTCACCCACCAGAGTGATGTGTGGAGTTATGGTGTGACTGTGTGGGAGCTG
ATGACTTTTGGGGCCAAACCTTACGATGGGATCCCAGCCCGGGAGATCCCTGACCTGCTGGAAAAGGGGG
AGCGGCTGCCCCAGCCCCCCATCTGCACCATTGATGTCTACATGATCATGGTCAAATGTTGGATGATTGA
CTCTGAATGTCGGCCAAGATTCCGGGAGTTGGTGTCTGAATTCTCCCGCATGGCCAGGGACCCCCAGCGC
TTTGTGGTCATCCAGAATGAGGACTTGGGCCCAGCCAGTCCCTTGGACAGCACCTTCTACCGCTCACTGC
TGGAGGACGATGACATGGGGGACCTGGTGGATGCTGAGGAGTATCTGGTACCCCAGCAGGGCTTCTTCTG
TCCAGACCCTGCCCCGGGCGCTGGGGGCATGGTCCACCACAGGCACCGCAGCTCATCTACCAGGAGTGGC
GGTGGGGACCTGACACTAGGGCTGGAGCCCTCTGAAGAGGAGGCCCCCAGGTCTCCACTGGCACCCTCCG
AAGGGGCTGGCTCCGATGTATTTGATGGTGACCTGGGAATGGGGGCAGCCAAGGGGCTGCAAAGCCTCCC
CACACATGACCCCAGCCCTCTACAGCGGTACAGTGAGGACCCCACAGTACCCCTGCCCTCTGAGACTGAT
GGCTACGTTGCCCCCCTGACCTGCAGCCCCCAGCCTGAATATGTGAACCAGCCAGATGTTCGGCCCCAGC
CCCCTTCGCCCCGAGAGGGCCCTCTGCCTGCTGCCCGACCTGCTGGTGCCACTCTGGAAAGGCCCAAGAC
TCTCTCCCCAGGGAAGAATGGGGTCGTCAAAGACGTTTTTGCCTTTGGGGGTGCCGTGGAGAACCCCGAG
TACTTGACACCCCAGGGAGGAGCTGCCCCTCAGCCCCACCCTCCTCCTGCCTTCAGCCCAGCCTTCGACA
ACCTCTATTACTGGGACCAGGACCCACCAGAGCGGGGGGCTCCACCCAGCACCTTCAAAGGGACACCTAC
GGCAGAGAACCCAGAGTACCTGGGTCTGGACGTGCCAGTGTCTAGAGGCGGTGGTGGCAGCGGAGGAGGG
GGGAGCGGCGGCGGTGGCAGTGGCGGCGGCGGTAGTCGCAGCCGCTTTGTGAAAAAAGATAGCGCCGGCA
GTGCGGGTAGTGCGGGGAGCGCCGGTAGCTATCTGGCGAACGAAATTCTGTGGGGCAGCGCTGGTAGCGC
AGGAAGCGCCGGCAGTGCAGGGTTTTGCTATGAAAACGAAGTGGCGCTGTCATAATCAGCCATACCACAT
TTGTAGAGGTTTTACTTGCTTTAAAAAACCTCCCACACCTCCCCCTGAACCTGAAACATAAAATGAATGC
AATTGTTGTTGTTAACTTGTTTATTGCAGCTTATAATGGTTACAAATAAAGCAATAGCATCACAAATTTC
ACAAATAAAGCATTTTTTTCACTGCATTCTAGTTGTGGTTTGTCCAAACTCATCAATGTATCTTAAGGCG
TAAATTGTAAGCGTTAATATTTTGTTAAAATTCGCGTTAAATTTTTGTTAAATCAGCTCATTTTTTAACC
AATAGGCCGAAATCGGCAAAATCCCTTATAAATCAAAAGAATAGACCGAGATAGGGT
[37 nt withheld, positions 5308-5344]
AAAGAACGTGGACTCCAACGTCAAAGG
[49 nt withheld, positions 5372-5420]
T
[91 nt withheld, positions 5422-5512]
G
[124 nt withheld, positions 5514-5637]
CAGGTGGCACTTTTCGGGGAAATGTGCGCGGAACCCCTATTTGTTTATTTTTCTAAATACATTCAAATAT
GTATCCGCTCATGAGACAATAACCCTGATAAATGCTTCAATAATATTGAAAAAGGAAGAGTCCTGAGGCG
GAAAGAACCAGCTGTGGAATGTGTGTCAGTTAGGGTGTGGAAAGTCCCCAGGCTCCCCAGCAGGCAGAAG
TATGCAAAGCATGCATCTCAATTAGTCAGCAACCAGGTGTGGAAAGTCCCCAGGCTCCCCAGCAGGCAGA
AGTATGCAAAGCATGCATCTCAATTAGTCAGCAACCATAGTCCCGCCCCTAACTCCGCCCATCCCGCCCC
TAACTCCGCCCAGTTCCGCCCATTCTCCGCCCCATGGCTGACTAATTTTTTTTATTTATGCAGAGGCCGA
GGCCGCCTCGGCCTCTGAGCTATTCCAGAAGTAGTGAGGAGGCTTTTTTGGAGGCCTAGGCTTTTGCAAA
GATCGATCAAGAGACAGGATGAGGATCGTTTCGCATGATTGAACAAGATGGATTGCACGCAGGTTCTCCG
GCCGCTTGGGTGGAGAGGCTATTCGGCTATGACTGGGCACAACAGACAATCGGCTGCTCTGATGCCGCCG
TGTTCCGGCTGTCAGCGCAGGGGCGCCCGGTTCTTTTTGTCAAGACCGACCTGTCCGGTGCCCTGAATGA
ACTGCAAGACGAGGCAGCGCGGCTATCGTGGCTGGCCACGACGGGCGTTCCTTGCGCAGCTGTGCTCGAC
GTTGTCACTGAAGCGGGAAGGGACTGGCTGCTATTGGGCGAAGTGCCGGGGCAGGATCTCCTGTCATCTC
ACCTTGCTCCTGCCGAGAAAGTATCCATCATGGCTGATGCAATGCGGCGGCTGCATACGCTTGATCCGGC
TACCTGCCCATTCGACCACCAAGCGAAACATCGCATCGAGCGAGCACGTACTCGGATGGAAGCCGGTCTT
GTCGATCAGGATGATCTGGACGAAGAGCATCAGGGGCTCGCGCCAGCCGAACTGTTCGCCAGGCTCAAGG
CGAGCATGCCCGACGGCGAGGATCTCGTCGTGACCCATGGCGATGCCTGCTTGCCGAATATCATGGTGGA
AAATGGCCGCTTTTCTGGATTCATCGACTGTGGCCGGCTGGGTGTGGCGGACCGCTATCAGGACATAGCG
TTGGCTACCCGTGATATTGCTGAAGAGCTTGGCGGCGAATGGGCTGACCGCTTCCTCGTGCTTTACGGTA
TCGCCGCTCCCGATTCGCAGCGCATCGCCTTCTATCGCCTTCTTGACGAGTTCTTCTGAGCGGGACTCTG
GGGTTCGAAATGACCGACCAAGCGACGCCCAACCTGCCATCACGAGATTTCGATTCCACCGCCGCCTTCT
ATGAAAGGTTGGGCTTCGGAATCGTTTTCCGGGACGCCGGCTGGATGATCCTCCAGCGCGGGGATCTCAT
GCTGGAGTTCTTCGCCCACCCTAGGGGGAGGCTAACTGAAACACGGAAGGAGACAATACCGGAAGGAACC
CGCGCTATGACGGCAATAAAAAGACAGAATAAAACGCACGGTGTTGGGTCGTTTGTTCATAAACGCGGGG
TTCGGTCCCAGGGCTGGCACTCTGTCGATACCCCACCGAGACCCCATTGGGGCCAATACGCCCGCGTTTC
TTCCTTTTCCCCACCCCACCCCCCAAGTTCGGGTGAAGGCCCAGGGCTCGCAGCCAACGTCGGGGCGGCA
GGCCCTGCCATAGCCTCAGGTTACTCATATATACTTTAGATTGATTTAAAACTTCATTTTTAATTTAAAA
GGATCTAGGTGAAGATCCTTTTTGATAATCTCATGACCAAAATCCCTTAACGTGAGTTTTCGTTCCACTG
AGCGTCAGACCCCGTAGAAAAGATCAAAGGATCTTCTTGAGATCCTTTTTTTCTGCGCGTAATCTGCTGC
TTGCAAACAAAAAAACCACCGCTACCAGCGGTGGTTTGTTTGCCGGATCAAGAGCTACCAACTCTTTTTC
CGAAGGTAACTGGCTTCAGCAGAGCGCAGATACCAAATACTGTTCTTCTAGTGTAGCCGTAGTTAGGCCA
CCACTTCAAGAACTCTGTAGCACCGCCTACATACCTCGCTCTGCTAATCCTGTTACCAGTGGCTGCTGCC
AGTGGCGATAAGTCGTGTCTTACCGGGTTGGACTCAAGACGATAGTTACCGGATAAGGCGCAGCGGTCGG
GCTGAACGGGGGGTTCGTGCACACAGCCCAGCTTGGAGCGAACGACCTACACCGAACTGAGATACCTACA
GCGTGAGCTATGAGAAAGCGCCACGCTTCCCGAAGGGAGAAAGGCGGACAGGTATCCGGTAAGCGGCAGG
GTCGGAACAGGAGAGCGCACGAGGGAGCTTCCAGGGGGAAACGCCTGGTATCTTTATAGTCCTGTCGGGT
TTCGCCACCTCTGACTTGAGCGTCGATTTTTGTGATGCTCGTCAGGGGGGCGGAGCCTATGGAAAAACGC
CAGCAACGCGGCCTTTTTACGGTTCCTGGCCTTTTGCTGGCCTTTTGCTCACATGTTCTTTCCTGCGTTA
TCCCCTGATTCTGTGGATAACCGTATTACCGCCATGCAT
